Addgene plasmid #232615: pGPTVII-SED1
Purpose: SED1 biosensor for expression in Arabidopsis thaliana
Depositing lab: Jose Dinneny. Depositing organization: Stanford University. Publication: Intrinsically disordered protein biosensor tracks the physical-chemical effects of osmotic stress on cells. Cuevas-Velazquez CL, Vellosillo T, Guadalupe K, Schmidt HB, Yu F, Moses D, Brophy JAN, Cosio-Acosta D, Das A, Wang L, Jones AM, Covarrubias AA, Sukenik S, Dinneny JR. Nat Commun. 2021 Sep 14;12(1):5438. doi: 10.1038/s41467-021-25736-8. PubMed 34521831.
Backbone
  Vector backbone: pGPTVII
  Backbone size w/o insert (bp): 11751
  Total vector size (bp): 13674
  Vector type: Plant Expression
  Selectable markers: Basta
Growth in bacteria
  Bacterial resistance: Kanamycin, 50 μg/mL
  Growth temperature: 37°C
  Growth strain: DH5alpha
  Copy number: High Copy
Gene/Insert
  Gene/Insert name: SED1 Biosensor (alt name: mCerulean3-AtLEA4-5-Citrine)
  Species: Synthetic
  Insert size (bp): 1923
  Promoter: pUBQ10
  Cloning method: Gibson Cloning
  Sequencing primers: 5′ cgatttgtgatttctatctagatctgg
Resource information
  A portion of this plasmid was derived from a plasmid made by: Cesar Cuevas-Velazquez, Jose Dinneny
Terms and licenses: Academic/Nonprofit Terms; Industry Terms: Not Available to Industry
How to cite: pGPTVII-SED1 was a gift from Jose Dinneny (Addgene plasmid # 232615 ; http://n2t.net/addgene:232615 ; RRID:Addgene_232615)
