[The description below was written by a language model from this plasmid's Addgene catalogue record and pLannotate feature annotations shown in this document.]
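Description:
pGPTVII-SED1 is a 13.7 kb plant binary vector built on the pGPTVII backbone for expressing the SED1 biosensor in Arabidopsis thaliana. The backbone is of the broad-host-range IncP type: it carries oriV together with the trfA replication protein that activates it, plus oriT and traJ for conjugal mobilisation, which are the elements that normally allow such plasmids to be maintained in both E. coli and Agrobacterium. Bacterial selection is by kanamycin through an aphA-3 aminoglycoside phosphotransferase. The annotation also picks up numerous backbone remnants (an IS1 element, fragments of tetA, a tetR copy, klaC, Tn5 transposase, lacZα, lacI, M13 ori and a partial ColE1-type ori) that appear to be historical leftovers rather than functional parts of the design.

Between the nopaline-type left and right T-DNA border repeats lie two plant cassettes. Near the left border, a NOS promoter drives the bar gene (phosphinothricin acetyltransferase) with the gene 7 terminator, giving Basta selection of transformed plants. The payload is a 1.9 kb synthetic open reading frame in which the Arabidopsis intrinsically disordered protein LEA4-5 is sandwiched between the cyan donor mCerulean3 and the yellow acceptor Citrine, followed by the Arabidopsis HSP18.2 terminator. The catalogue lists the UBQ10 promoter as the driver; it is not annotated in the feature table, but an unannotated stretch lies immediately upstream of mCerulean3. With this fluorophore pair, changes in the conformation of the LEA4-5 segment would alter the distance between the two proteins and hence the FRET signal. According to the associated publication title, the sensor is used to track the physical-chemical effects of osmotic stress on living cells, here in stably transformed plants.
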