Features (pLannotate 1.2.2; 27 found; start..end, strand, type, name):
    688..963     +  CDS            klaC (fragment): KLAC_ECOLX - Also known as telB. Protein predicted: Swiss-Prot protein existence level 4. Belongs to the kla operon, which is associated with cryptic tellurite resistance, and IncW plasmid fertility inhibition. From Escherichia coli.
   1159..1308    +  CDS            satA (fragment): STA_BACSU - Also known as yyaR. Experimental evidence at protein level: Swiss-Prot protein existence level 1. Involved in resistance to streptothricin, a broad-spectrum antibiotic produced by streptomycetes. Detoxifies streptothricin via acetylation of the beta amino group of the first beta-lysyl moiety of streptothricin. From Bacillus subtilis (strain 168).
   1317..2084    -  mobile_element IS1: prokaryotic transposable element IS1
   2276..3070    +  CDS            KanR: aminoglycoside phosphotransferase; aphA-3; confers resistance to kanamycin
   3369..4517    +  CDS            trfA: trans-acting replication protein that binds to and activates oriV
   4541..4604    +  CDS            TetR (fragment): tetracycline resistance regulatory protein; tetR
   6113..6137    +  misc_feature   LB T-DNA repeat: left border repeat from nopaline C58 T-DNA
   6191..6321    -  CDS            lacI (fragment): lac repressor; lacI; The lac repressor binds to the lac operator to inhibit transcription in E. coli. This inhibition can be relieved by adding lactose or isopropyl-β-D-thiogalactopyranoside (IPTG).
   6322..6622    -  rep_origin     M13 ori (fragment) (sequence partly withheld): M13 bacteriophage origin of replication; arrow indicates direction of (+) strand synthesis
   6620..6775    -  CDS            lacZα (fragment) (sequence partly withheld): LacZα fragment of β-galactosidase; lacZ fragment
   6784..6984    -  terminator     gene 7 terminator: transcription terminator for octopine-type Ti plasmid gene 7
   7019..7570    -  CDS            BlpR: phosphinothricin acetyltransferase; Streptomyces hygroscopicus bar; confers resistance to bialophos or phosphinothricin
   7621..7800    -  promoter       NOS promoter: nopaline synthase promoter
   7880..8224    -  CDS            tnpA (fragment): TN5P_ECOLX - Also known as tnp. Experimental evidence at protein level: Swiss-Prot protein existence level 1. Mediates transposition of transposon Tn5 by a 'cut and paste' mechanism. First, the monomeric transposase binds the 19 bp inverted DNA repeats flanking the transposon. Then, dimerization of the DNA- bound transposase creates a synaptic DNA complex. After nicking of the first DNA strand, excision of the transposon proceeds through a series of intermediates. The transposase then mediates the insertion of the transposon at a new site by strand transfer. The activity of the wild- type tran
   8845..9561    +  CDS            mCerulean3: mCerulean3 is a basic (constitutively fluorescent) cyan fluorescent protein published in 2011, derived from Aequorea victoria. It is reported to be a somewhat slowly-maturing monomer with very low acid sensitivity.
   9568..10041   +  CDS            LEA46: LEA46_ARATH - Also known as LEA4-5 From Arabidopsis thaliana (Mouse-ear cress).
  10048..10764   +  CDS            Citrine: Citrine is a basic (constitutively fluorescent) yellow fluorescent protein published in 2001, derived from Aequorea victoria. It has moderate acid sensitivity.
  10784..11032   +  terminator     HSP terminator: efficient transcription terminator from the Arabidopsis thaliana heat shock protein 18.2 gene (Nagaya et al., 2010)
  11043..11073   -  promoter       NOS promoter (fragment): nopaline synthase promoter
  11197..11221   +  misc_feature   RB T-DNA repeat: right border repeat from nopaline C58 T-DNA
  11331..11580   -  CDS            TcR (fragment): tetracycline efflux protein; tetA; confers resistance to tetracycline
  11686..12336   +  CDS            TetR: tetracycline resistance regulatory protein; tetR
  12695..12885   -  rep_origin     ori (fragment): high-copy-number ColE1/pMB1/pBR322/pUC origin of replication
  13017..13126   +  oriT           oriT: incP origin of transfer
  13159..13530   +  CDS            traJ: oriT-recognizing protein; traJ
  13568..13663   +  CDS            traI (fragment): TRAI6_ECOLX - Experimental evidence at protein level: Swiss-Prot protein existence level 1. The initiation process of transfer DNA synthesis requires the interaction of at least three plasmid-specific components (TraH, I, and J) at the transfer origin resulting in the assembly of a specialised nucleoprotein complex - the relaxosome. Site- and strand-specific cleavage at the transfer origin is dependent on TraI and TraJ. From Escherichia coli.
  13667..624     +  rep_origin     oriV (across the origin): incP origin of replication
>Addgene plasmid #232615 | pGPTVII-SED1 | addgene full sequence | sequence record 466023 | Addgene NGS Result
CCGGGCTGGTTGCCCTCGCCGCTGGGCTGGCGGCCGTCTATGGCCCTGCAAACGCGCCAGAAACGCCGTC
GAAGCCGTGTGCGAGACACCGCGGCCGCCGGCGTTGTGGATACCTCGCGGAAAACTTGGCCCTCACTGAC
AGATGAGGGGCGGACGTTGACACTTGAGGGGCCGACTCACCCGGCGCGGCGTTGACAGATGAGGGGCAGG
CTCGATTTCGGCCGGCGACGTGGAGCTGGCCAGCCTCGCAAATCGGCGAAAACGCCTGATTTTACGCGAG
TTTCCCACAGATGATGTGGACAAGCCTGGGGATAAGTGCCCTGCGGTATTGACACTTGAGGGGCGCGACT
ACTGACAGATGAGGGGCGCGATCCTTGACACTTGAGGGGCAGAGTGCTGACAGATGAGGGGCGCACCTAT
TGACATTTGAGGGGCTGTCCACAGGCAGAAAATCCAGCATTTGCAAGGGTTTCCGCCCGTTTTTCGGCCA
CCGCTAACCTGTCTTTTAACCTGCTTTTAAACCAATATTTATAAACCTTGTTTTTAACCAGGGCTGCGCC
CTGTGCGCGTGACCGCGCACGCCGAAGGGGGGTGCCCCCCCTTCTCGAACCCTCCCGGCCCGCTAACGCG
GGCCTCCCATCCCCCCAGGGGCTGCGCCCCTCGGCCGCGAACGGCCTCACCCCAAAAATGGCAGCGCTGG
CAGTCCTTGCCATTGCCGGGATCGGGGCAGTAACGGGATGGGCGATCAGCCCGAGCGCGACGCCCGGAAG
CATTGACGTGCCGCAGGTGCTGGCATCGACATTCAGCGACCAGGTGCCGGGCAGTGAGGGCGGCGGCCTG
GGTGGCGGCCTGCCCTTCACTTCGGCCGTCGGGGCATTCACGGACTTCATGGCGGGGCCGGCAATTTTTA
CCTTGGGCATTCTTGGCATAGTGGTCGCGGGTGCCGTGCTCGTGTTCGGGGGTGCGATAAACCCAGCGAA
CCATTTGAGGTGATAGGTAAGATTATACCGAGGTATGAAAACGAGAATTGGACCTTTACAGAATTACTCT
ATGAAGCGCCATATTTAAAAAGCTACCAAGACGAAGAGGATGAAGAGGATGAGGAGGCAGATTGCCTTGA
ATATATTGACAATACTGATAAGATAATATATCTTTTATATAGAAGATATCGCCGTATGTAAGGATTTCAG
GGGGCAAGGCATAGGCAGCGCGCTTATCAATATATCTATAGAATGGGCAAAGCATAAAAACTTGCATGGA
CTAATGCTTGAAACCCAGGACAATAACCTTATAGCTTGTAAATTCTATCATAATTGGGTAATGACTCCAA
CTTATTGATAGTGTTTTATGTTCAGATAATGCCCGATGACTTTGTCATGCAGCTCCACCGATTTTGAGAA
CGACAGCGACTTCCGTCCCAGCCGTGCCAGGTGCTGCCTCAGATTCAGGTTATGCCGCTCAATTCGCTGC
GTATATCGCTTGCTGATTACGTGCAGCTTTCCCTTCAGGCGGGATTCATACAGCGGCCAGCCATCCGTCA
TCCATATCACCACGTCAAAGGGTGACAGCAGGCTCATAAGACGCCCCAGCGTCGCCATAGTGCGTTCACC
GAATACGTGCGCAACAACCGTCTTCCGGAGACTGTCATACGCGTAAAACAGCCAGCGCTGGCGCGATTTA
GCCCCGACATAGCCCCACTGTTCGTCCATTTCCGCGCAGACGATGACGTCACTGCCCGGCTGTATGCGCG
AGGTTACCGACTGCGGCCTGAGTTTTTTAAGTGACGTAAAATCGTGTTGAGGCCAACGCCCATAATGCGG
GCTGTTGCCCGGCATCCAACGCCATTCATGGCCATATCAATGATTTTCTGGTGCGTACCGGGTTGAGAAG
CGGTGTAAGTGAACTGCAGTTGCCATGTTTTACGGCAGTGAGAGCAGAGATAGCGCTGATGTCCGGCGGT
GCTTTTGCCGTTACGCACCACCCCGTCAGTAGCTGAACAGGAGGGACAGCTGATAGAAACAGAAGCCACT
GGAGCACCTCAAAAACACCATCATACACTAAATCAGTAAGTTGGCAGCATCACCCATAATTGTGGTTTCA
AAATCGGCTCCGTCGATACTATGTTATACGCCAACTTTGAAAACAACTTTGAAAAAGCTGTTTTCTGGTA
TTTAAGGTTTTAGAATGCAAGGAACAGTGAATTGGAGTTCGTCTTGTTATAATTAGCTTCTTGGGGTATC
TTTAAATACTGTAGAAAAGAGGAAGGAAATAATAAATGGCTAAAATGAGAATATCACCGGAATTGAAAAA
ACTGATCGAAAAATACCGCTGCGTAAAAGATACGGAAGGAATGTCTCCTGCTAAGGTATATAAGCTGGTG
GGAGAAAATGAAAACCTATATTTAAAAATGACGGACAGCCGGTATAAAGGGACCACCTATGATGTGGAAC
GGGAAAAGGACATGATGCTATGGCTGGAAGGAAAGCTGCCTGTTCCAAAGGTCCTGCACTTTGAACGGCA
TGATGGCTGGAGCAATCTGCTCATGAGTGAGGCCGATGGCGTCCTTTGCTCGGAAGAGTATGAAGATGAA
CAAAGCCCTGAAAAGATTATCGAGCTGTATGCGGAGTGCATCAGGCTCTTTCACTCCATCGACATATCGG
ATTGTCCCTATACGAATAGCTTAGACAGCCGCTTAGCCGAATTGGATTACTTACTGAATAACGATCTGGC
CGATGTGGATTGCGAAAACTGGGAAGAAGACACTCCATTTAAAGATCCGCGCGAGCTGTATGATTTTTTA
AAGACGGAAAAGCCCGAAGAGGAACTTGTCTTTTCCCACGGCGACCTGGGAGACAGCAACATCTTTGTGA
AAGATGGCAAAGTAAGTGGCTTTATTGATCTTGGGAGAAGCGGCAGGGCGGACAAGTGGTATGACATTGC
CTTCTGCGTCCGGTCGATCAGGGAGGATATCGGGGAAGAACAGTATGTCGAGCTATTTTTTGACTTACTG
GGGATCAAGCCTGATTGGGAGAAAATAAAATATTATATTTTACTGGATGAATTGTTTTAGTACCTAGATG
TGGCGCAACGATGCCGGCGACAAGCAGGAGCGCACCGACTTCTTCCGCATCAAGTGTTTTGGCTCTCAGG
CCGAGGCCCACGGCAAGTATTTGGGCAAGGGGTCGCTGGTATTCGTGCAGGGCAAGATTCGGAATACCAA
GTACGAGAAGGACGGCCAGACGGTCTACGGGACCGACTTCATTGCCGATAAGGTGGATTATCTGGACACC
AAGGCACCAGGCGGGTCAAATCAGGAATAAGGGCACATTGCCCCGGCGTGAGTCGGGGCAATCCCGCAAG
GAGGGTGAATGAATCGGACGTTTGACCGGAAGGCATACAGGCAAGAACTGATCGACGCGGGGTTTTCCGC
CGAGGATGCCGAAACCATCGCAAGCCGCACCGTCATGCGTGCGCCCCGCGAAACCTTCCAGTCCGTCGGC
TCGATGGTCCAGCAAGCTACGGCCAAGATCGAGCGCGACAGCGTGCAACTGGCTCCCCCTGCCCTGCCCG
CGCCATCGGCCGCCGTGGAGCGTTCGCGTCGTCTCGAACAGGAGGCGGCAGGTTTGGCGAAGTCGATGAC
CATCGACACGCGAGGAACTATGACGACCAAGAAGCGAAAAACCGCCGGCGAGGACCTGGCAAAACAGGTC
AGCGAGGCCAAGCAGGCCGCGTTGCTGAAACACACGAAGCAGCAGATCAAGGAAATGCAGCTTTCCTTGT
TCGATATTGCGCCGTGGCCGGACACGATGCGAGCGATGCCAAACGACACGGCCCGCTCTGCCCTGTTCAC
CACGCGCAACAAGAAAATCCCGCGCGAGGCGCTGCAAAACAAGGTCATTTTCCACGTCAACAAGGACGTG
AAGATCACCTACACCGGCGTCGAGCTGCGGGCCGACGATGACGAACTGGTGTGGCAGCAGGTGTTGGAGT
ACGCGAAGCGCACCCCTATCGGCGAGCCGATCACCTTCACGTTCTACGAGCTTTGCCAGGACCTGGGCTG
GTCGATCAATGGCCGGTATTACACGAAGGCCGAGGAATGCCTGTCGCGCCTACAGGCGACGGCGATGGGC
TTCACGTCCGACCGCGTTGGGCACCTGGAATCGGTGTCGCTGCTGCACCGCTTCCGCGTCCTGGACCGTG
GCAAGAAAACGTCCCGTTGCCAGGTCCTGATCGACGAGGAAATCGTCGTGCTGTTTGCTGGCGACCACTA
CACGAAATTCATATGGGAGAAGTACCGCAAGCTGTCGCCGACGGCCCGACGGATGTTCGACTATTTCAGC
TCGCACCGGGAGCCGTACCCGCTCAAGCTGGAAACCTTCCGCCTCATGTGCGGATCGGATTCCACCCGCG
TGAAGAAGTGGCGCGAGCAGGTCGGCGAAGCCTGCGAAGAGTTGCGAGGCAGCGGCCTGGTGGAACACGC
CTGGGTCAATGATGACCTGGTGCATTGCAAACGCTAGGGCCTTGTGGGGTCAGTTCCGGCTGGGGGTTCA
GCAGCCAGCGCTTTACTGGCATTTCAGGAACAAGCGGGCACTGCTCGACGCACTTGCTTCGCTCAGTATC
GCTCGGGACGCACGGCGCGCTCTACGAACTGCCGATAAACAGAGGATTAAAATTGACAATTGTGATTAAG
GCTCAGATTCGACGGCTTGGAGCGGCCGACGTGCAGGATTTCCGCGAGATCCGATTGTCGGCCCTGAAGA
AAGCTCCAGAGATGTTCGGGTCCGTTTACGAGCACGAGGAGAAAAAGCCCATGGAGGCGTTCGCTGAACG
GTTGCGAGATGCCGTGGCATTCGGCGCCTACATCGACGGCGAGATCATTGGGCTGTCGGTCTTCAAACAG
GAGGACGGCCCCAAGGACGCTCACAAGGCGCATCTGTCCGGCGTTTTCGTGGAGCCCGAACAGCGAGGCC
GAGGGGTCGCCGGTATGCTGCTGCGGGCGTTGCCGGCGGGTTTATTGCTCGTGATGATCGTCCGACAGAT
TCCAACGGGAATCTGGTGGATGCGCATCTTCATCCTCGGCGCACTTAATATTTCGCTATTCTGGAGCTTG
TTGTTTATTTCGGTCTACCGCCTGCCGGGCGGGGTCGCGGCGACGGTAGGCGCTGTGCAGCCGCTGATGG
TCGTGTTCATCTCTGCCGCTCTGCTAGGTAGCCCGATACGATTGATGGCGGTCCTGGGGGCTATTTGCGG
AACTGCGGGCGTGGCGCTGTTGGTGTTGACACCAAACGCAGCGCTAGATCCTGTCGGCGTCGCAGCGGGC
CTGGCGGGGGCGGTTTCCATGGCGTTCGGAACCGTGCTGACCCGCAAGTGGCAACCTCCCGTGCCTCTGC
TCACCTTTACCGCCTGGCAACTGGCGGCCGGAGGACTTCTGCTCGTTCCAGTAGCTTTAGTGTTTGATCC
GCCAATCCCGATGCCTACAGGAACCAATGTTCTCGGCCTGGCGTGGCTCGGCCTGATCGGAGCGGGTTTA
ACCTACTTCCTTTGGTTCCGGGGGATCTCGCGACTCGAACCTACAGTTGTTTCCTTACTGGGCTTTCTCA
GCCCCAGATCTGGGGTCGATCAGCCGGGGATGCATCAGGCCGACAGTCGGAACTTCGGGTCCCCGACCTG
TACCATTCGGTGAGCAATGGATAGGGGAGTTGATATCGTCAACGTTCACTTCTAAAGAAATAGCGCCACT
CAGCTTCCTCAGCGGCTTTATCCAGCGATTTCCTATTATGTCGGCATAGTTCTCAAGATCGACAGCCTGT
CACGGTTAAGCGAGAAATGAATAAGAAGGCTGATAATTCGGATCTCTGCGAGGGAGATGATATTTGATCA
CAGGCAGCAACGCTCTGTCATCGTTACAATCAACATGCTACCCTCCGCGAGATCATCCGTGTTTCAAACC
CGGCAGCTTAGTTGCCGTTCTTCCGAATAGCATCGGTAACATGAGCAAAGTCTGCCGCCTTACAACGGCT
CTCCCGCTGACGCCGTCCCGGACTGATGGGCTGCCTGTATCGAGTGGTGATTTTGTGCCGAGCTGCCGGT
CGGGGAGCTGTTGGCTGGCTGGTGGCAGGATATATTGTGGTGTAAACAAATTGACGCTTAGACAACTTAA
TAACACATTGCGGACGTTTTTAATGTACTGGGGTGGTTTTTCTTTTCACCAGTGAGACGGGCAACAGCTG
ATTGCCCTTCACCGCCTGGCCCTGAGAGAGTTGCAGCAAGCGGTCCACGCTGGTTTGCCCCAGCAGGCGA
AAATCCTGTTTGATGGTGGTTCCGAAATCGGCAAAATCCCTTATAAATCAAAAGAATAGCCCGAGATAGG
GT
[37 nt withheld, positions 6373-6409]
AAAGAACGTGGACTCCAACGTCAAAGG
[141 nt withheld, positions 6437-6577]
G
[44 nt withheld, positions 6579-6622]
CATTCAGGCTGCGCAACTGTTGGGAAGGGCGATCGGTGCGGGCCTCTTCGCTATTACGCCAGCTGGCGAA
AGGGGGATGTGCTGCAAGGCGATTAAGTTGGGTAACGCCAGGGTTTTCCCAGTCACGACGTTGTAAAACG
ACGGCCAGTGAATTAATTCCCATCTTGAAAGAAATATAGTTTAAATATTTATTGATAAAATAACAAGTCA
GGTATTATAGTCCAAGCAAAAACATAAATTTATTGATGCAAGTTTAAATTCAGAAATATTTCAATAACTG
ATTATATCAGCTGGTACATTGCCGTAGATGAAAGACTGAGTGCGATATTATGTGTAATACATAAATTGAT
GATATAGCTAGCTTAGCTCATCGGGGGATCGATCCTCTAGGGGTCATCAGATCTCGGTGACGGGCAGGAC
CGGACGGGGCGGTACCGGCAGGCTGAAGTCCAGCTGCCAGAAACCCACGTCATGCCAGTTCCCGTGCTTG
AAGCCGGCCGCCCGCAGCATGCCGCGGGGGGCATATCCGAGCGCCTCGTGCATGCGCACGCTCGGGTCGT
TGGGCAGCCCGATGACAGCGACCACGCTCTTGAAGCCCTGTGCCTCCAGGGACTTCAGCAGGTGGGTGTA
GAGCGTGGAGCCCAGTCCCGTCCGCTGGTGGCGGGGGGAGACGTACACGGTCGACTCGGCCGTCCAGTCG
TAGGCGTTGCGTGCCTTCCAGGGGCCCGCGTAGGCGATGCCGGCGACCTCGCCGTCCACCTCGGCGACGA
GCCAGGGATAGCGCTCCCGCAGACGGACGAGGTCGTCCGTCCACTCCTGCGGTTCCTGCGGCTCGGTACG
GAAGTTGACCGTGCTTGTCTCGATGTAGTGGTTGACGATGGTGCAGACCGCCGGCATGTCCGCCTCGGTG
GCACGGCGGATGTCGGCCGGGCGTCGTTCTGGGCTCATGGTAGATCCCCCTAGAGTCGAGATCTGGATTG
AGAGTGAATATGAGACTCTAATTGGATACCGAGGGGAATTTATGGAACGTCAGTGGAGCATTTTTGACAA
GAAATATTTGCTAGCTGATAGTGACCTTAGGCGACTTTTGAACGCGCAATAATGGTTTCTGACGTATGTG
CTTAGCTCATTAAACTCCAGAAACCCGCGGCTGAGTGGCTCCTTCAACGTTGCGGTTCTGTCAGTTCCAA
ACGTAAAACGGCTTGTCCCGCGTCATCGGCGGGGGTCATAACGTGACTCCCTTAATTCTCCGCTCATGAT
CTTGATCCCCTGCGCCATCAGATCCTTGGCGGCAAGAAAGCCATCCAGTTTACTTTGCAGGGCTTCCCAA
CCTTACCAGAGGGCGCCCCAGCTGGCAATTCCGGTTCGCTTGCTGTCCATAAAACCGCCCAGTCTAGCTA
TCGCCATGTAAGCCCACTGCAAGCTACCTGCTTTCTCTTTGCGCTTGCGTTTTCCCTTGTCCAGATAGCC
CAGTAGCTGACATTCATCCGGGGTCAGCACCGTTTCTGCGGACTGGCTTTCTACGTGTTCCGCTTCCTTT
AGCAGCCCTTGCGCCCTGAGTGCTTGCGGCAGCGTGAAGCTTCGACGAGTCAGTAATAAACGGCGTCAAA
GTGGTTGCAGCCGGCACACACGAGTCGTGTTTATCAACTCAAAGCACAAATACTTTTCCTCAACCTAAAA
ATAAGGCAATTAGCCAAAAACAACTTTGCGTGTAAACAACGCTCAATACACGTGTCATTTTATTATTAGC
TATTGCTTCACCGCCTTAGCTTTCTCGTGACCTAGTCGTCCTCGTCTTTTCTTCTTCTTCTTCTATAAAA
CAATACCCAAAGACCTCTTCTTCTTCACAATTCAGATTTCAATTTCTCAAAATCTTAAAAACTTTCTCTC
AATTCTCTCTACCGTGATCAAGGTAAATTTCTGTGTTCCTTATTCTCTCAAAATCTTCGATTTTGTTTTC
GTTCGATCCCAATTTCGTATATGTTCTTTGGTTTAGATTCTGTTAATCTTAGATCGAAGACGATTTTCTG
GGTTTGATCGTTAGATATCATCTTAATTCTCGATTAGGGTTTCATAGATATCATCCGATTTGTTCAAATA
ATTTGAGTTTTGTCGAATAATTACTCTTCGATTTGTGATTTCTATCTAGATCTGGTGTTAGTTTCTAGTT
TGTGCGATCGAATTTGTCGATTAATCTGAGTTTTTCTGATTAACAGACTAGTATGGTGAGCAAAGGTGAA
GAACTGTTTACCGGTGTTGTTCCGATTCTGGTTGAACTGGATGGTGACGTTAATGGTCACAAATTTTCAG
TTAGCGGTGAAGGCGAAGGTGATGCAACCTATGGTAAACTGACCCTGAAATTTATCTGTACCACCGGCAA
ACTGCCGGTTCCGTGGCCGACCCTGGTTACCACCCTGAGCTGGGGTGTTCAGTGTTTTGCACGTTATCCG
GATCACATGAAACAGCACGATTTTTTCAAAAGCGCAATGCCGGAAGGTTATGTTCAAGAACGTACCATCT
TCTTCAAAGATGACGGCAACTATAAAACCCGTGCCGAAGTTAAATTTGAAGGTGATACCCTGGTGAATCG
CATTGAACTGAAAGGCATCGATTTTAAAGAGGATGGTAATATCCTGGGCCACAAACTGGAATATAATGCC
ATTCATGGCAACGTGTATATCACCGCAGATAAACAGAAAAACGGCATCAAAGCAAATTTTGGCCTGAACT
GCAATATTGAAGATGGTTCAGTTCAGCTGGCAGATCATTATCAGCAGAATACCCCGATTGGTGATGGTCC
GGTTCTGCTGCCGGATAATCATTATCTGAGCACCCAGAGCAAACTGAGCAAAGATCCGAATGAAAAACGT
GATCACATGGTGCTGCTGGAATTTGTTACCGCAGCAGGTATTACCCTGGGTATGGATGAACTGTATAAAG
AGCTCATGCAGTCGATGAAAGAAACAGCTTCGAATATTGCAGCTTCTGCAAAATCTGGCATGGACAAAAC
CAAAGCTACCTTGGAGGAAAAGGCGGAGAAGATGAAGACACGAGACCCTGTTCAGAAACAGATGGCTACA
CAGGTTAAAGAAGATAAGATCAATCAAGCTGAGATGCAGAAGAGAGAAACGCGTCAGCACAACGCGGCCA
TGAAAGAAGCGGCTGGAGCCGGAACCGGTTTAGGTTTGGGGACGGCCACTCACTCGACCACTGGACAAGT
CGGACACGGCACTGGGACACATCAGATGTCGGCTCTGCCTGGTCACGGAACGGGACAACTGACCGACCGC
GTTGTGGAGGGCACGGCTGTGACCGACCCGATTGGAAGGAACACTGGAACTGGTCGGACAACCGCTCATA
ACACACACGTTGGTGGTGGTGGTGCCACCGGGTACGGAACCGGCGGGGGATATACTGGAAGATCTATGGT
GTCAAAAGGTGAGGAACTGTTTACAGGCGTGGTGCCGATCCTGGTAGAGCTGGACGGGGATGTGAATGGC
CATAAATTCAGCGTTTCAGGTGAAGGTGAGGGCGACGCCACGTACGGAAAACTGACACTGAAATTCATTT
GCACAACAGGTAAACTGCCTGTGCCTTGGCCTACACTGGTGACCACCTTTGGTTATGGTCTGATGTGCTT
TGCTCGCTATCCTGACCACATGAAACAACATGATTTCTTTAAATCTGCCATGCCTGAAGGCTACGTGCAA
GAGCGCACCATTTTTTTCAAAGACGATGGGAATTACAAAACACGTGCGGAGGTGAAATTCGAGGGCGATA
CACTGGTTAACCGTATCGAGCTGAAAGGTATCGACTTCAAAGAGGACGGAAACATTCTGGGTCATAAACT
GGAATACAACTACAACAGCCATAACGTGTACATCATGGCCGACAAACAAAAAAACGGGATTAAAGTGAAC
TTCAAAATCCGCCACAACATCGAAGATGGCAGCGTGCAGCTGGCCGACCACTATCAACAAAACACACCGA
TCGGCGACGGTCCTGTACTGCTGCCTGACAACCACTATCTGTCATATCAGAGCGCACTGTCAAAAGATCC
TAACGAGAAACGCGACCACATGGTTCTGCTGGAATTCGTGACAGCCGCTGGCATTACACTGGGCATGGAC
GAGCTGTACAAATAACCCGGGTAGGAGCTCATATGAAGATGAAGATGAAATATTTGGTGTGTCAAATAAA
TAGCTTGTGTGCTTAAGTTTGTGTTTTTTTCTTGGCTTGTTGTGTTATGAATTTGTGGCTTTTTCTAATA
TTAAATGAATGTAAGATCTCATTATAATGAATAAACAAATGTTTCTATAATCCATTGTGAATGTTTTGTT
GGATCTCTTCTGCAGCATATAACTACTGTATGTGCTATGGTATGGACTATGGAATATGATTAAAGATAAG
GAATTCAGATCGGCTGAGTGGCTCCTTCAACGTTGCGGTTCTGTCAGTTCCAAACGTAAAACGGCTTGTC
CCGCGTCATCGGCGGGGGTCATAACGTGACTCCCTTAATTCTCCGCTCATGATCAGATTGTCGTTTCCCG
CCTTCAGTTTAAACTATCAGTGTTTGACAGGATATATTGGCGGGTAAACCTAAGAGAAAAGAGCGTTTAT
TAGAATAATCGGATATTTAAAAGGGCGTGAAAAGGTTTATCCGTTCGTCCATTTGTATGTGCATGCCAAC
CACAGGGTTCCCCAGATCTGGCGCCGGCCAGCGAGACGAGCAAGATTGGCCGCCGCCCGAAACGATCCGA
CAGCGCGCCCAGCACAGGTGCGCAGGCAAATTGCACCAACGCATACAGCGCCAGCAGAATGCCATAGTGG
GCGGTGACGTCGTTCGAGTGAACCAGATCGCGCAGGAGGCCCGGCAGCACCGGCATAATCAGGCCGATGC
CGACAGCGTCGAGCGCGACAGTGCTCAGAATTACGATCAGGGGTATGTTGGGTTTCACGTCTGGCCTCCG
GACCAGCCTCCGCTGGTCCGATTGAACGCGCGGATTCTTTATCACTGATAAGTTGGTGGACATATTATGT
TTATCAGTGATAAAGTGTCAAGCATGACAAAGTTGCAGCCGAATACAGTGATCCGTGCCGCCCTGGACCT
GTTGAACGAGGTCGGCGTAGACGGTCTGACGACACGCAAACTGGCGGAACGGTTGGGGGTTCAGCAGCCG
GCGCTTTACTGGCACTTCAGGAACAAGCGGGCGCTGCTCGACGCACTGGCCGAAGCCATGCTGGCGGAGA
ATCATACGCATTCGGTGCCGAGAGCCGACGACGACTGGCGCTCATTTCTGATCGGGAATGCCCGCAGCTT
CAGGCAGGCGCTGCTCGCCTACCGCGATGGCGCGCGCATCCATGCCGGCACGCGACCGGGCGCACCGCAG
ATGGAAACGGCCGACGCGCAGCTTCGCTTCCTCTGCGAGGCGGGTTTTTCGGCCGGGGACGCCGTCAATG
CGCTGATGACAATCAGCTACTTCACTGTTGGGGCCGTGCTTGAGGAGCAGGCCGGCGACAGCGATGCCGG
CGAGCGCGGCGGCACCGTTGAACAGGCTCCGCTCTCGCCGCTGTTGCGGGCCGCGATAGACGCCTTCGAC
GAAGCCGGTCCGGACGCAGCGTTCGAGCAGGGACTCGCGGTGATTGTCGATGGATTGGCGAAAAGGAGGC
TCGTTGTCAGGAACGTTGAAGGACCGAGAAAGGGTGACGATTGATCAGGACCGCTGCCGGAGCGCAACCC
ACTCACTACAGCAGAGCCATGTAGACAACATCCCCTCCCCCTTTCCACCGCGTCAGACGCCCGTAGCAGC
CCGCTACGGGCTTTTTCATGCCCTGCCCTAGCGTCCAAGCCTCACGGCCGCGCTCGGCCTCTCTGGCGGC
CTTCTGGCGCTCTTCCGCTTCCTCGCTCACTGACTCGCTGCGCTCGGTCGTTCGGCTGCGGCGAGCGGTA
TCAGCTCACTCAAAGGCGGTAATACGGTTATCCACAGAATCAGGGGATAACGCAGGAAAGAACATGTGAG
CAAAAGGCCAGCAAAAGGCCAGGAACCGTAAAAAGGCCGCGTTGCTGGCGTTTTTCCATAGGCTCCGCCC
CCCTGACGAGCATCACAAAAATCGACGCTCAAGTCAGAGGTGGCGAAACCCGACAGGACTATAAAGATAC
CAGGCGTTTCCCCCTGGAAGCTCCCTCGTGCGCTCTCCTGTTCCGACCCTGCCGCTTACCGGATACCTGT
CCGCCTTTCTCCCTTCGGGAAGCGTGGCGCTTTTCCGCTGCATAACCCTGCTTCGGGGTCATTATAGCGA
TTTTTTCGGTATATCCATCCTTTTTCGCACGATATACAGGATTTTGCCAAAGGGTTCGTGTAGACTTTCC
TTGGTGTATCCAACGGCGTCAGCCGGGCAGGATAGGTGAAGTAGGCCCACCCGCGAGCGGGTGTTCCTTC
TTCACTGTCCCTTATTCGCACCTGGCGGTGCTCAACGGGAATCCTGCTCTGCGAGGCTGGCCGGCTACCG
CCGGCGTAACAGATGAGGGCAAGCGGATGGCTGATGAAACCAAGCCAACCAGGAAGGGCAGCCCACCTAT
CAAGGTGTACTGCCTTCCAGACGAACGAAGAGCGATTGAGGAAAAGGCGGCGGCGGCCGGCATGAGCCTG
TCGGCCTACCTGCTGGCCGTCGGCCAGGGCTACAAAATCACGGGCGTCGTGGACTATGAGCACGTCCGCG
AGCTGGCCCGCATCAATGGCGACCTGGGCCGCCTGGGCGGCCTGCTGAAACTCTGGCTCACCGACGACCC
GCGCACGGCGCGGTTCGGTGATGCCACGATCCTCGCCCTGCTGGCGAAGATCGAAGAGAAGCAGGACGAG
CTTGGCAAGGTCATGATGGGCGTGGTCCGCCCGAGGGCAGAGCCATGACTTTTTTAGCCGCTAAAACGGC
CGGGGGGTGCGCGTGATTGCCAAGCACGTCCCCATGCGCTCCATCAAGAAGAGCGACTTCGCGGAGCTGG
TGAAGTACATCACCGACGAGCAAGGCAAGACCGAGCGCCTTTCCGACGCTCA
